>Addgene plasmid #221647 | p8180 pHAGE N-V5 PTPN14 ΔPPXY3/4 | addgene full sequence | sequence record 438150 | Addgene NGS Result
TCCCAAAGAAGACAAGATATCCTTGATCTGTGGATCTACCACACACAAGGCTACTTCCCTGATTAGCAGA
ACTACACACCAGGGCCAGGGGTCAGATATCCACTGACCTTTGGATGGTGCTACAAGCTAGTACCAGTTGA
GCCAGATAAGGTAGAAGAGGCCAATAAAGGAGAGAACACCAGCTTGTTACACCCTGTGAGCCTGCATGGG
ATGGATGACCCGGAGAGAGAAGTGTTAGAGTGGAGGTTTGACAGCCGCCTAGCATTTCATCACGTGGCCC
GAGAGCTGCATCCGGAGTACTTCAAGAACTGCTGATATCGAGCTTGCTACAAGGGACTTTCCGCTGGGGA
CTTTCCAGGGAGGCGTGGCCTGGGCGGGACTGGGGAGTGGCGAGCCCTCAGATCCTGCATATAAGCAGCT
GCTTTTTGCCTGTACTGGGTCTCTCTGGTTAGACCAGATCTGAGCCTGGGAGCTCTCTGGCTAACTAGGG
AACCCACTGCTTAAGCCTCAATAAAGCTTGCCTTGAGTGCTTCAAGTAGTGTGTGCCCGTCTGTTGTGTG
ACTCTGGTAACTAGAGATCCCTCAGACCCTTTTAGTCAGTGTGGAAAATCTCTAGCAGTGGCGCCCGAAC
AGGGACTTGAAAGCGAAAGGGAAACCAGAGGAGCTCTCTCGACGCAGGACTCGGCTTGCTGAAGCGCGCA
CGGCAAGAGGCGAGGGGCGGCGACTGGTGAGTACGCCAAAAATTTTGACTAGCGGAGGCTAGAAGGAGAG
AGATGGGTGCGAGAGCGTCAGTATTAAGCGGGGGAGAATTAGATCGCGATGGGAAAAAATTCGGTTAAGG
CCAGGGGGAAAGAAAAAATATAAATTAAAACATATAGTATGGGCAAGCAGGGAGCTAGAACGATTCGCAG
TTAATCCTGGCCTGTTAGAAACATCAGAAGGCTGTAGACAAATACTGGGACAGCTACAACCATCCCTTCA
GACAGGATCAGAAGAACTTAGATCATTATATAATACAGTAGCAACCCTCTATTGTGTGCATCAAAGGATA
GAGATAAAAGACACCAAGGAAGCTTTAGACAAGATAGAGGAAGAGCAAAACAAAAGTAAGACCACCGCAC
AGCAAGCGGCCGGCCGCTGATCTTCAGACCTGGAGGAGGAGATATGAGGGACAATTGGAGAAGTGAATTA
TATAAATATAAAGTAGTAAAAATTGAACCATTAGGAGTAGCACCCACCAAGGCAAAGAGAAGAGTGGTGC
AGAGAGAAAAAAGAGCAGTGGGAATAGGAGCTTTGTTCCTTGGGTTCTTGGGAGCAGCAGGAAGCACTAT
GGGCGCAGCGTCAATGACGCTGACGGTACAGGCCAGACAATTATTGTCTGGTATAGTGCAGCAGCAGAAC
AATTTGCTGAGGGCTATTGAGGCGCAACAGCATCTGTTGCAACTCACAGTCTGGGGCATCAAGCAGCTCC
AGGCAAGAATCCTGGCTGTGGAAAGATACCTAAAGGATCAACAGCTCCTGGGGATTTGGGGTTGCTCTGG
AAAACTCATTTGCACCACTGCTGTGCCTTGGAATGCTAGTTGGAGTAATAAATCTCTGGAACAGATTTGG
AATCACACGACCTGGATGGAGTGGGACAGAGAAATTAACAATTACACAAGCTTAATACACTCCTTAATTG
AAGAATCGCAAAACCAGCAAGAAAAGAATGAACAAGAATTATTGGAATTAGATAAATGGGCAAGTTTGTG
GAATTGGTTTAACATAACAAATTGGCTGTGGTATATAAAATTATTCATAATGATAGTAGGAGGCTTGGTA
GGTTTAAGAATAGTTTTTGCTGTACTTTCTATAGTGAATAGAGTTAGGCAGGGATATTCACCATTATCGT
TTCAGACCCACCTCCCAACCCCGAGGGGACCCGACAGGCCCGAAGGAATAGAAGAAGAAGGTGGAGAGAG
AGACAGAGACAGATCCATTCGATTAGTGAACGGATCTCGACGGTATCGCCGAATTCACAAATGGCAGTAT
TCATCCACAATTTTAAAAGAAAAGGGGGGATTGGGGGGTACAGTGCAGGGGAAAGAATAGTAGACATAAT
AGCAACAGACATACAAACTAAAGAATTACAAAAACAAATTACAAAAATTCAAAATTTTCGGGTTTATTAC
AGGGACAGCAGAGATCCAGTTTGGACTAGTGGAGTTCCGCGTTACATAACTTACGGTAAATGGCCCGCCT
GGCTGACCGCCCAACGACCCCCGCCCATTGACGTCAATAATGACGTATGTTCCCATAGTAACGCCAATAG
GGACTTTCCATTGACGTCAATGGGTGGAGTATTTACGGTAAACTGCCCACTTGGCAGTACATCAAGTGTA
TCATATGCCAAGTACGCCCCCTATTGACGTCAATGACGGTAAATGGCCCGCCTGGCATTATGCCCAGTAC
ATGACCTTATGGGACTTTCCTACTTGGCAGTACATCTACGTATTAGTCATCGCTATTACCATGGTGATGC
GGTTTTGGCAGTACATCAATGGGCGTGGATAGCGGTTTGACTCACGGGGATTTCCAAGTCTCCACCCCAT
TGACGTCAATGGGAGTTTGTTTTGGCACCAAAATCAACGGGACTTTCCAAAATGTCGTAACAACTCCGCC
CCATTGACGCAAATGGGCGGTAGGCGTGTACGGTGGGAGGTCTATATAAGCAGAGCTCTCCCTATCAGTG
ATAGAGATCTCCCTATCAGTGATAGAGATCGTCGACGAGCTCGTTTAGTGAACCGTCAGATCGCCTGGAG
ACGCCATCCACGCTGTTTTGACCTCCATAGAAGACACCGGGACCGATCCAGCCTCCGGACTCTAGCGTTT
AAACGCTAGCCACCATGGCGGGTAAGCCTATCCCTAACCCTCTCCTCGGTCTCGATTCTACGGCTCGAGG
TTATCAAACAAGTTTGTACAAAAAAGTTGGCACCATGCCTTTTGGTCTGAAGCTCCGCCGGACACGGCGC
TACAACGTCCTGAGCAAGAACTGCTTTGTCACACGGATTCGCCTGCTGGACAGCAATGTTATCGAGTGCA
CGCTGTCGGTGGAAAGCACAGGGCAAGAATGCCTGGAGGCTGTGGCCCAGAGGCTGGAGCTGCGAGAGAC
GCACTACTTTGGCCTTTGGTTTCTCAGCAAGAGCCAGCAAGCACGATGGGTGGAGCTGGAGAAACCTCTG
AAGAAACATCTGGACAAATTCGCTAATGAGCCTTTGCTTTTCTTTGGAGTCATGTTCTATGTGCCAAATG
TGTCATGGCTTCAGCAAGAGGCCACAAGATATCAGTATTACCTGCAAGTCAAAAAAGATGTGCTTGAAGG
GCGATTACGATGTACATTGGACCAGGTGATTCGGCTAGCCGGCCTAGCTGTGCAAGCTGATTTTGGAGAC
TATAATCAGTTTGATTCTCAAGATTTCCTCAGAGAGTATGTGCTATTTCCTATGGATTTGGCCCTGGAAG
AGGCTGTTCTGGAGGAGCTGACCCAGAAGGTAGCCCAAGAACACAAAGCCCACAGTGGAATCCTGCCAGC
AGAAGCTGAACTGATGTACATCAATGAAGTTGAACGTTTGGATGGATTTGGACAGGAAATCTTCCCTGTA
AAGGACAATCATGGAAACTGTGTACACCTTGGCATTTTCTTTATGGGGATTTTCGTGAGGAACAGAATTG
GAAGACAAGCGGTAATATACAGGTGGAATGACATGGGGAATATCACTCATAACAAGTCGACCATTCTAGT
GGAGCTCATCAACAAAGAAGAGACTGCCCTCTTTCACACGGATGATATCGAAAATGCCAAGTATATTTCT
CGGTTGTTTGCCACACGACACAAGTTTTACAAACAAAACAAAATCTGCACTGAACAGTCAAATTCTCCAC
CCCCCATCAGACGCCAGCCCACCTGGAGCCGGTCCTCTCTGCCCAGGCAGCAGCCGTACATCCTGCCTCC
CGTTCACGTCCAGTGTGGTGAGCACTACTCGGAAACGCACACCTCGCAAGACAGCATTTTTCATGGGAAT
GAAGAAGCCTTGTATTGCAACTCTCACAACAGCCTGGACTTAAATTATTTAAATGGCACTGTCACCAATG
GCAGCGTGTGTAGCGTTCACAGCGTCAACTCCCTCAACTGCTCGCAAAGTTTCATCCAGGCCTCCCCTGT
ATCCTCCAACCTCAGTATCCCTGGGAGTGACATCATGCGGGCCGACTACATCCCGAGCCACCGGCACAGC
GCGATCATCGTGCCCTCGTACAGGCCAACCCCCGATTATGAGACAGTCATGCGCCAGATGAAGAGGGGGA
TCCTGCATACAGACAGCCAGAGCCAGTCTCTGAGAAACCTCAACATTATCAACACCCATGCCTACAACCA
GCCAGAGGATCTGGTGTACAGCCAACCGGAGATGCGGGAGAGGCACCCCTACACTGTCCCTTATGGGCCA
CAGGGGGTCTACAGCAACAAACTTGTCAGTCCATCTGACCAGAGGAACCCAAAGAATAATGTGGTACCAA
GCAAGCCGGGGGCAAGCGCCATCTCGCACACGGTGAGCACCCCAGAGCTGGCCAACATGCAGCTGCAGGG
CAGCCATAACTACAGCACGGCCCACATGCTTAAGAACTATCTCTTCAGGCCACCACGGCCACGACCTGCC
ACCAGCACCCCAGACCTGGCCAGCCACCGCCACAAGTACGTCAGCGGCAGCAGCCCGGACCTGGTGACCC
GGAAGGTGCAGCTCTCGGTGAAGACCTTCCAAGAGGACAGCTCTCCGGTGGTTCATCAGTCTCTCCAGGA
GGTGAGCGAGCCCCTCACGGCCACCAAGCACCACGGCACTGTGAACAAGCGCCACAGCCTGGAGGTGATG
AACAGCATGGTGCGGGGCATGGAGGCCATGACGCTCAAGTCGCTCCACCTCCCCATGGCTCGCCGCAACA
CGCTCCGGGAGCAGGGACCGCCCGAGGAGGGGTCAGGCAGCCACGAGGTCCCCCAGCTCCCTCAGTATCA
CCACAAGAAGACCTTCTCTGATGCCACTATGCTAATCCACAGCAGCGAGAGTGAGGAGGAGGAGGAGGAG
GCTCCAGAATCGGTGCCCCAGATCCCCATGCTCCGGGAGAAGATGGAGTACAGTGCCCAGCTGCAGGCGG
CCCTGGCCCGCATCCCCAACAAGCCCCCCGGTCCAAGGAAGAGTGTGAGCAATGGGGCTCTGAGGCAGGA
CCAAGCCAGCCTTCCTCCCGCCATGGCCAGAGCCAGGGTGCTGAGGCATGGGCCAGCCAAGGCCATCAGC
ATGTCTCGGACTGACCCGCCGGCTGTCAACGGGGCCTCTCTCGGCCCATCCATCTCGGAACCCGACCTGA
CTAGTGTGAAGGAGCGGGTCAAAAAAGAGCCTGTGAAGGAGAGACCTGTGTCTGAAATGTTTTCCCTGGA
AGACAGCATTATAGAGAGAGAGATGATGATCAGGAATCTAGAGAAGCAGAAGATGGCAGGCCTGGAGGCA
CAGAAGAGGCCGCTGATGTTGGCAGCATTGAATGGGCTCTCGGTGGCTCGAGTCTCAGGGCGGGAAGAGA
ATCGAGTTGATGCCACCCGGGTTCCCATGGACGAGAGGTTCAGAACCCTGAAGAAGAAACTAGAAGAGGG
AATGGTGTTCACAGAATATGAGCAAATTCCAAAGAAAAAGGCGAATGGCATTTTCAGCACAGCAGCTCTG
CCAGAAAACGCCGAGCGCAGCCGAATCCGTGAAGTTGTCCCCTATGAGGAGAATCGAGTAGAGCTGATAC
CAACCAAAGAAAATAACACAGGATACATTAATGCCTCCCACATCAAGGTGGTGGTTGGCGGGGCAGAATG
GCACTACATAGCCACCCAGGGGCCCCTGCCACACACGTGCCACGACTTCTGGCAGATGGTGTGGGAGCAG
GGAGTGAATGTGATTGCCATGGTCACTGCAGAGGAGGAGGGTGGACGAACCAAAAGCCACCGATACTGGC
CCAAACTAGGTTCAAAGCACAGCTCAGCCACCTATGGCAAGTTCAAGGTCACCACGAAGTTTCGAACGGA
TTCTGTTTGCTATGCAACCACGGGCTTGAAGGTCAAGCACCTTTTGTCTGGGCAAGAAAGGACGGTGTGG
CATTTACAATATACTGACTGGCCAGATCACGGCTGTCCAGAGGATGTCCAAGGATTTTTATCCTACTTGG
AGGAGATCCAGTCGGTCCGTCGCCATACCAACAGCATGCTGGAAGGCACCAAGAACCGGCACCCGCCCAT
CGTGGTCCACTGTAGTGCTGGGGTGGGAAGGACCGGCGTGCTCATTCTTTCTGAGCTGATGATCTACTGC
TTGGAACATAACGAAAAGGTGGAAGTGCCCATGATGCTGAGGCTCCTCAGGGAGCAGAGGATGTTCATGA
TCCAGACTATCGCTCAGTACAAGTTTGTCTACCAAGTCCTCATCCAGTTCCTCCAAAACTCCAGACTCAT
TTTGCCAACTTTCTTGTACAAAGTGGTTCGATAACGAATTCTACCGGGTAGGGGAGGCGCTTTTCCCAAG
GCAGTCTGGAGCATGCGCTTTAGCAGCCCCGCTGGGCACTTGGCGCTACACAAGTGGCCTCTGGCCTCGC
ACACATTCCACATCCACCGGTAGGCGCCAACCGGCTCCGTTCTTTGGTGGCCCCTTCGCGCCACCTTCTA
CTCCTCCCCTAGTCAGGAAGTTCCCCCCCGCCCCGCAGCTCGCGTCGTGCAGGACGTGACAAATGGAAGT
AGCACGTCTCACTAGTCTCGTGCAGATGGACAGCACCGCTGAGCAATGGAAGCGGGTAGGCCTTTGGGGC
AGCGGCCAATAGCAGCTTTGCTCCTTCGCTTTCTGGGCTCAGAGGCTGGGAAGGGGTGGGTCCGGGGGCG
GGCTCAGGGGCGGGCTCAGGGGCGGGGCGGGCGCCCGAAGGTCCTCCGGAGGCCCGGCATTCTGCACGCT
TCAAAAGCGCACGTCTGCCGCGCTGTTCTCCTCTTCCTCATCTCCGGGCCTTTCGACCTGCAGCCCAAGC
TTACCATGACCGAGTACAAGCCCACGGTGCGCCTCGCCACCCGCGACGACGTCCCCAGGGCCGTACGCAC
CCTCGCCGCCGCGTTCGCCGACTACCCCGCCACGCGCCACACCGTCGATCCGGACCGCCACATCGAGCGG
GTCACCGAGCTGCAAGAACTCTTCCTCACGCGCGTCGGGCTCGACATCGGCAAGGTGTGGGTCGCGGACG
ACGGCGCCGCGGTGGCGGTCTGGACCACGCCGGAGAGCGTCGAAGCGGGGGCGGTGTTCGCCGAGATCGG
CCCGCGCATGGCCGAGTTGAGCGGTTCCCGGCTGGCCGCGCAGCAACAGATGGAAGGCCTCCTGGCGCCG
CACCGGCCCAAGGAGCCCGCGTGGTTCCTGGCCACCGTCGGCGTCTCGCCCGACCACCAGGGCAAGGGTC
TGGGCAGCGCCGTCGTGCTCCCCGGAGTGGAGGCGGCCGAGCGCGCCGGGGTGCCCGCCTTCCTGGAGAC
CTCCGCGCCCCGCAACCTCCCCTTCTACGAGCGGCTCGGCTTCACCGTCACCGCCGACGTCGAGGTGCCC
GAAGGACCGCGCACCTGGTGCATGACCCGCAAGCCCGGTGCCTGACGCCCGCCCCACGACCCGCAGCGCC
CGACCGAAAGGAGCGCACGACCCCATGCATCGATAGATCCTAATCAACCTCTGGATTACAAAATTTGTGA
AAGATTGACTGGTATTCTTAACTATGTTGCTCCTTTTACGCTATGTGGATACGCTGCTTTAATGCCTTTG
TATCATGCTATTGCTTCCCGTATGGCTTTCATTTTCTCCTCCTTGTATAAATCCTGGTTGCTGTCTCTTT
ATGAGGAGTTGTGGCCCGTTGTCAGGCAACGTGGCGTGGTGTGCACTGTGTTTGCTGACGCAACCCCCAC
TGGTTGGGGCATTGCCACCACCTGTCAGCTCCTTTCCGGGACTTTCGCTTTCCCCCTCCCTATTGCCACG
GCGGAACTCATCGCCGCCTGCCTTGCCCGCTGCTGGACAGGGGCTCGGCTGTTGGGCACTGACAATTCCG
TGGTGTTGTCGGGGAAATCATCGTCCTTTCCTTGGCTGCTCGCCTGTGTTGCCACCTGGATTCTGCGCGG
GACGTCCTTCTGCTACGTCCCTTCGGCCCTCAATCCAGCGGACCTTCCTTCCCGCGGCCTGCTGCCGGCT
CTGCGGCCTCTTCCGCGTCTTCGCCTTCGCCCTCAGACGAGTCGGATCTCCCTTTGGGCCGCCTCCCCGC
CTGAGATCCTTTAAGACCAATGACTTACAAGGCAGCTGTAGATCTTAGCCACTTTTTAAAAGAAAAGGGG
GGACTGGAAGGGCTAATTCACTCCCAACGAAGACAAGATCTGCTTTTTGCTTGTACTGGGTCTCTCTGGT
TAGACCAGATCTGAGCCTGGGAGCTCTCTGGCTAACTAGGGAACCCACTGCTTAAGCCTCAATAAAGCTT
GCCTTGAGTGCTTCAAGTAGTGTGTGCCCGTCTGTTGTGTGACTCTGGTAACTAGAGATCCCTCAGACCC
TTTTAGTCAGTGTGGAAAATCTCTAGCAGTAGTAGTTCATGTCATCTTATTATTCAGTATTTATAACTTG
CAAAGAAATGAATATCAGAGAGTGAGAGGCCCGGGTTAATTAAGGAAAGGGCTAGATCATTCTTGAAGAC
GAAAGGGCCTCGTGATACGCCTATTTTTATAGGTTAATGTCATGATAATAATGGTTTCTTAGACGTCAGG
TGGCACTTTTCGGGGAAATGTGCGCGGAACCCCTATTTGTTTATTTTTCTAAATACATTCAAATATGTAT
CCGCTCATGAGACAATAACCCTGATAAATGCTTCAATAATATTGAAAAAGGAAGAGTATGAGTATTCAAC
ATTTCCGTGTCGCCCTTATTCCCTTTTTTGCGGCATTTTGCCTTCCTGTTTTTGCTCACCCAGAAACGCT
GGTGAAAGTAAAAGATGCTGAAGATCAGTTGGGTGCACGAGTGGGTTACATCGAACTGGATCTCAACAGC
GGTAAGATCCTTGAGAGTTTTCGCCCCGAAGAACGTTTTCCAATGATGAGCACTTTTAAAGTTCTGCTAT
GTGGCGCGGTATTATCCCGTGTTGACGCCGGGCAAGAGCAACTCGGTCGCCGCATACACTATTCTCAGAA
TGACTTGGTTGAGTACTCACCAGTCACAGAAAAGCATCTTACGGATGGCATGACAGTAAGAGAATTATGC
AGTGCTGCCATAACCATGAGTGATAACACTGCGGCCAACTTACTTCTGACAACGATCGGAGGACCGAAGG
AGCTAACCGCTTTTTTGCACAACATGGGGGATCATGTAACTCGCCTTGATCGTTGGGAACCGGAGCTGAA
TGAAGCCATACCAAACGACGAGCGTGACACCACGATGCCTGTAGCAATGGCAACAACGTTGCGCAAACTA
TTAACTGGCGAACTACTTACTCTAGCTTCCCGGCAACAATTAATAGACTGGATGGAGGCGGATAAAGTTG
CAGGACCACTTCTGCGCTCGGCCCTTCCGGCTGGCTGGTTTATTGCTGATAAATCTGGAGCCGGTGAGCG
TGGGTCTCGCGGTATCATTGCAGCACTGGGGCCAGATGGTAAGCCCTCCCGTATCGTAGTTATCTACACG
ACGGGGAGTCAGGCAACTATGGATGAACGAAATAGACAGATCGCTGAGATAGGTGCCTCACTGATTAAGC
ATTGGTAACTGTCAGACCAAGTTTACTCATATATACTTTAGATTGATTTAAAACTTCATTTTTAATTTAA
AAGGATCTAGGTGAAGATCCTTTTTGATAATCTCATGACCAAAATCCCTTAACGTGAGTTTTCGTTCCAC
TGAGCGTCAGACCCCGTAGAAAAGATCAAAGGATCTTCTTGAGATCCTTTTTTTCTGCGCGTAATCTGCT
GCTTGCAAACAAAAAAACCACCGCTACCAGCGGTGGTTTGTTTGCCGGATCAAGAGCTACCAACTCTTTT
TCCGAAGGTAACTGGCTTCAGCAGAGCGCAGATACCAAATACTGTTCTTCTAGTGTAGCCGTAGTTAGGC
CACCACTTCAAGAACTCTGTAGCACCGCCTACATACCTCGCTCTGCTAATCCTGTTACCAGTGGCTGCTG
CCAGTGGCGATAAGTCGTGTCTTACCGGGTTGGACTCAAGACGATAGTTACCGGATAAGGCGCAGCGGTC
GGGCTGAACGGGGGGTTCGTGCACACAGCCCAGCTTGGAGCGAACGACCTACACCGAACTGAGATACCTA
CAGCGTGAGCTATGAGAAAGCGCCACGCTTCCCGAAGGGAGAAAGGCGGACAGGTATCCGGTAAGCGGCA
GGGTCGGAACAGGAGAGCGCACGAGGGAGCTTCCAGGGGGAAACGCCTGGTATCTTTATAGTCCTGTCGG
GTTTCGCCACCTCTGACTTGAGCGTCGATTTTTGTGATGCTCGTCAGGGGGGCGGAGCCTATGGAAAAAC
GCCAGCAACGCGGCCTTTTTACGGTTCCTGGCCTTTTGCTGGCCTTTTGCTCACATGTTCTTTCCTGCGT
TATCCCCTGATTCTGTGGATAACCGTATTACCGCCTTTGAGTGAGCTGATACCGCTCGCCGCAGCCGAAC
GACCGAGCGCAGCGAGTCAGTGAGCGAGGAAGCGGAAGAGCGCCCAATACGCAAACCGCCTCTCCCCGCG
CGTTGGCCGATTCATTAATGCAGCAAGCTCATGGCTGACTAATTTTTTTTATTTATGCAGAGGCCGAGGC
CGCCTCGGCCTCTGAGCTATTCCAGAAGTAGTGAGGAGGCTTTTTTGGAGGCCTAGGCTTTTGCAAAAAG
CTCCCCGTGGCACGACAGGTTTCCCGACTGGAAAGCGGGCAGTGAGCGCAACGCAATTAATGTGAGTTAG
CTCACTCATTAGGCACCCCAGGCTTTACACTTTATGCTTCCGGCTCGTATGTTGTGTGGAATTGTGAGCG
GATAACAATTTCACACAGGAAACAGCTATGACATGATTACGAATTTCACAAATAAAGCATTTTTTTCACT
GCATTCTAGTTGTGGTTTGTCCAAACTCATCAATGTATCTTATCATGTCTGGATCAACTGGATAACTCAA
GCTAACCAAAATCATCCCAAACTTCCCACCCCATACCCTATTACCACTGCCAATTACCTGTGGTTTCATT
TACTCTAAACCTGTGATTCCTCTGAATTATTTTCATTTTAAAGAAATTGTATTTGTTAAATATGTACTAC
AAACTTAGTAGTTGGAAGGGCTAATTCAC
Features (pLannotate 1.2.2; 31 found; start..end, strand, type, name):
    360..617     +  LTR            5' LTR (truncated): truncated 5' long terminal repeat (LTR) from HIV-1
    664..789     +  misc_feature   HIV-1 Ψ: packaging signal of human immunodeficiency virus type 1
    773..1111    +  CDS            HIV-1 gag (fragment): gag protein from human immunodeficiency virus 1; gag
   1286..1519    +  misc_feature   RRE: The Rev response element (RRE) of HIV-1 allows for Rev-dependent mRNA export from the nucleus to the cytoplasm.
   1896..1996    +  CDS            Rev (fragment): human immunodeficiency virus 1 (HIV-1) Rev protein; rev; enhances nuclear export of unspliced and incompletely spliced viral mRNAs
   2041..2158    +  misc_feature   cPPT/CTS: central polypurine tract and central termination sequence of HIV-1
   2210..2513    +  enhancer       CMV enhancer: human cytomegalovirus immediate early enhancer
   2514..2717    +  promoter       CMV promoter: human cytomegalovirus (CMV) immediate early promoter
   2719..2738    +  promoter       PLtetO-1 promoter (fragment): modified phage lambda PL promoter with tet operator sites (Lutz and Bujard, 1997)
   2740..2759    +  promoter       PLtetO-1 promoter (fragment): modified phage lambda PL promoter with tet operator sites (Lutz and Bujard, 1997)
   2767..2800    +  promoter       TRE3GV promoter (fragment): 3rd-generation Tet-responsive promoter that can be activated by binding of Tet-On® 3G, optimized for retroviral and lentiviral vectors
   2891..2932    +  CDS            V5 tag: epitope tag from simian virus 5
   2949..2966    +  protein_bind   attB1 (fragment): mutant version of attB; core recombination site for the Gateway® BP reaction BP Clonase™
   2975..6511    +  CDS            PTPN14: PTN14_HUMAN - Also known as PEZ, PTPD2. Experimental evidence at protein level: Swiss-Prot protein existence level 1. Protein tyrosine phosphatase which may play a role in the regulation of lymphangiogenesis, cell-cell adhesion, cell-matrix adhesion, cell migration, cell growth and also regulates TGF-beta gene expression, thereby modulating epithelial-mesenchymal transition. Mediates beta-catenin dephosphorylation at adhesion junctions. Acts as a negative regulator of the oncogenic property of YAP, a downstream target of the hippo pathway, in a cell density-dependent manner. May function as a
   6519..6536    -  protein_bind   attB2 (fragment): mutant version of attB; core recombination site for the Gateway® BP reaction BP Clonase™
   6556..7055    +  promoter       PGK promoter: mouse phosphoglycerate kinase 1 promoter
   7076..7675    +  CDS            PuroR: puromycin N-acetyltransferase; pac from Streptomyces alboniger; confers resistance to puromycin
   7742..8330    +  misc_feature   WPRE: woodchuck hepatitis virus posttranscriptional regulatory element
   8338..8403    +  CDS            nef (fragment): NEF_HV1Z2 - Experimental evidence at protein level: Swiss-Prot protein existence level 1. Extracellular Nef protein targets CD4(+) T-lymphocytes for apoptosis by interacting with CXCR4 surface receptors. From Human immunodeficiency virus type 1 group M subtype D (isolate Z2/CDC-Z34) (HIV-1).
   8405..8638    +  LTR            3' LTR (ΔU3): self-inactivating 3' long terminal repeat (LTR) from HIV-1
   8843..8947    +  promoter       AmpR promoter: bla
   8948..9808    +  CDS            AmpR: β-lactamase; bla; confers resistance to ampicillin, carbenicillin, and related antibiotics
   9979..10567   +  rep_origin     ori: high-copy-number ColE1/pMB1/pBR322/pUC origin of replication
  10750..10804   +  CDS            lacI (fragment): lac repressor; lacI; The lac repressor binds to the lac operator to inhibit transcription in E. coli. This inhibition can be relieved by adding lactose or isopropyl-β-D-thiogalactopyranoside (IPTG).
  10810..10903   +  rep_origin     SV40 ori (fragment): SV40 origin of replication
  10928..10965   +  CDS            lacI (fragment): lac repressor; lacI; The lac repressor binds to the lac operator to inhibit transcription in E. coli. This inhibition can be relieved by adding lactose or isopropyl-β-D-thiogalactopyranoside (IPTG).
  10978..10999   +  protein_bind   CAP binding site: CAP binding activates transcription in the presence of cAMP. E. coli catabolite activator protein
  11014..11044   +  promoter       lac promoter: promoter for the E. coli lac operon
  11048..11070   +  protein_bind   lac operator (fragment): The lac repressor binds to the lac operator to inhibit transcription in E. coli. This inhibition can be relieved by adding lactose or isopropyl-β-D-thiogalactopyranoside (IPTG). lac repressor encoded by lacI
  11102..11185   +  polyA_signal   SV40 poly(A) signal (fragment): SV40 polyadenylation signal
  11352..312     +  CDS            nef (fragment) (across the origin): NEF_HV1BR - Experimental evidence at protein level: Swiss-Prot protein existence level 1. Extracellular Nef protein targets CD4(+) T-lymphocytes for apoptosis by interacting with CXCR4 surface receptors (PubMed:14990729). From Human immunodeficiency virus type 1 group M subtype B (isolate BRU/LAI) (HIV-1).
