[The description below was written by a language model from this plasmid's Addgene catalogue record and pLannotate feature annotations shown in this document.]
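Description:
p8180 pHAGE N-V5 PTPN14 ΔPPXY3/4 is an HIV-1-based lentiviral expression plasmid of about 11.4 kb, built on the pHAGE-N-V5 backbone for constitutive ectopic expression of a mutant human PTPN14 in mammalian cells. It is propagated in E. coli through a high-copy ColE1/pUC-type origin with ampicillin selection (AmpR). The recombination-tolerant growth strain listed is a common choice for LTR-containing vectors. The viral portion contains a truncated 5' LTR, the Ψ packaging signal with a gag fragment, the RRE for Rev-dependent nuclear export, the cPPT/CTS, a WPRE to enhance transcript expression, and a ΔU3 self-inactivating 3' LTR. Because the plasmid carries no complete viral genes, packaging functions must be supplied in trans.

The payload lies between the cPPT and the WPRE. A CMV enhancer/promoter drives an N-terminal V5 epitope tag supplied by the backbone, followed by the PTPN14 open reading frame. The insert was introduced by Gateway cloning and is flanked by attB1 and attB2 remnants. Short tet operator-like fragments are annotated just downstream of the CMV promoter, but the record describes expression as constitutive. The insert lacks the third and fourth PPXY motifs of PTPN14, a non-receptor protein tyrosine phosphatase annotated as a negative regulator of YAP in the Hippo pathway. PPXY motifs generally serve as docking sites for WW-domain proteins. A separate mouse PGK promoter drives puromycin N-acetyltransferase, which allows selection of stably transduced cells. The associated publication concerns HPV18 E7-mediated degradation of PTPN14 and the resulting LATS1 inhibition and YAP1 activation, so the construct is suited to testing how these motifs contribute to PTPN14 function in that context.
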