Addgene plasmid #221647: p8180 pHAGE N-V5 PTPN14 ΔPPXY3/4
Purpose: Constitutive ectopic expression of human PTPN14 ΔPPXY3/4 mutant
Depositing lab: Elizabeth White. Depositing organization: University of Pennsylvania. Publication: HPV18 E7 inhibits LATS1 kinase and activates YAP1 by degrading PTPN14. Blakely WJ, Hatterschide J, White EA. mBio. 2024 Sep 9:e0181124. doi: 10.1128/mbio.01811-24. PubMed 39248565.
Backbone
  Vector backbone: pHAGE-N-V5
  Vector type: Lentiviral
  Selectable markers: Puromycin
Growth in bacteria
  Bacterial resistance: Ampicillin, 100 μg/mL
  Growth temperature: 37°C
  Growth strain: NEB Stable
  Copy number: Unknown
Gene/Insert
  Gene/Insert name: PTPN14 ΔPPXY3/4
  Species: H. sapiens (human)
  Mutation: deletion of the third and fourth PPXY motifs as described in PMID: 31486770
  Entrez Gene: PTPN14 (a.k.a. CATLPH, PEZ, PTP36, PTPD2)
  Tag / fusion protein: V5 (N terminal on backbone)
  Cloning method: Gateway Cloning
Terms and licenses: Academic/Nonprofit Terms; Industry Terms: Not Available to Industry
Depositor comments: Please visit https://doi.org/10.1101/2024.03.07.583953 for bioRxiv preprint.
How to cite: p8180 pHAGE N-V5 PTPN14 ΔPPXY3/4 was a gift from Elizabeth White (Addgene plasmid # 221647 ; http://n2t.net/addgene:221647 ; RRID:Addgene_221647)
